>Addgene plasmid #170823 | PiggyBac EF1a-eGFP-Puro U6 PPP2CA g2 | addgene full sequence | sequence record 335753 | Addgene NGS Result
GGGCAGAGCGCACATCGCCCACAGTCCCCGAGAAGTTGGGGGGAGGGGTCGGCAATTGAACCGGTGCCTA
GAGAAGGTGGCGCGGGGTAAACTGGGAAAGTGATGTCGTGTACTGGCTCCGCCTTTTTCCCGAGGGTGGG
GGAGAACCGTATATAAGTGCAGTAGTCGCCGTGAACGTTCTTTTTCGCAACGGGTTTGCCGCCAGAACAC
AGGTGTCGTGACGCGGGATCCGCCACCATGGTGAGCAAGGGCGAGGAGCTGTTCACCGGGGTGGTGCCCA
TCCTGGTCGAGCTGGACGGCGACGTAAACGGCCACAAGTTCAGCGTGTCCGGCGAGGGCGAGGGCGATGC
CACCTACGGCAAGCTGACCCTGAAGTTCATCTGCACCACCGGCAAGCTGCCCGTGCCCTGGCCCACCCTC
GTGACCACCCTGACCTACGGCGTGCAGTGCTTCAGCCGCTACCCCGACCACATGAAGCAGCACGACTTCT
TCAAGTCCGCCATGCCCGAAGGCTACGTCCAGGAGCGCACCATCTTCTTCAAGGACGACGGCAACTACAA
GACCCGCGCCGAGGTGAAGTTCGAGGGCGACACCCTGGTGAACCGCATCGAGCTGAAGGGCATCGACTTC
AAGGAGGACGGCAACATCCTGGGGCACAAGCTGGAGTACAACTACAACAGCCACAACGTCTATATCATGG
CCGACAAGCAGAAGAACGGCATCAAGGTGAACTTCAAGATCCGCCACAACATCGAGGACGGCAGCGTGCA
GCTCGCCGACCACTACCAGCAGAACACCCCCATCGGCGACGGCCCCGTGCTGCTGCCCGACAACCACTAC
CTGAGCACCCAGTCCGCCCTGAGCAAAGACCCCAACGAGAAGCGCGATCACATGGTCCTGCTGGAGTTCG
TGACCGCCGCCGGGATCACTCTCGGCATGGACGAGCTGTACAAGCCAAAGAAGAAGCGTAAGGTACCCGG
GGGCAGCGGAGAGGGCAGAGGTTCTCTTCTAACATGCGGTGACGTGGAGGAGAATCCCGGCCCTAGGCTC
GAGATGACCGAGTACAAGCCCACGGTGCGCCTCGCCACCCGCGACGACGTCCCCAGGGCCGTACGCACCC
TCGCCGCCGCGTTCGCCGACTACCCCGCCACGCGCCACACCGTCGATCCGGACCGCCACATCGAGCGGGT
CACCGAGCTGCAAGAACTCTTCCTCACGCGCGTCGGGCTCGACATCGGCAAGGTGTGGGTCGCGGACGAC
GGCGCCGCGGTGGCGGTCTGGACCACGCCGGAGAGCGTCGAAGCGGGGGCGGTGTTCGCCGAGATCGGCC
CGCGCATGGCCGAGTTGAGCGGTTCCCGGCTGGCCGCGCAGCAACAGATGGAAGGCCTCCTGGCGCCGCA
CCGGCCCAAGGAGCCCGCGTGGTTCCTGGCCACCGTCGGCGTCTCGCCCGACCACCAGGGCAAGGGTCTG
GGCAGCGCCGTCGTGCTCCCCGGAGTGGAGGCGGCCGAGCGCGCCGGGGTGCCCGCCTTCCTGGAGACCT
CCGCGCCCCGCAACCTCCCCTTCTACGAGCGGCTCGGCTTCACCGTCACCGCCGACGTCGAGGTGCCCGA
AGGACCGCGCACCTGGTGCATGACCCGCAAGCCCGGTGCCTGATCTAGAGGGCCCGTTTAGTTAACTTGT
TTATTGCAGCTTATAATGGTTACAAATAAAGCAATAGCATCACAAATTTCACAAATAAAGCATTTTTTTC
ACTGCGAGGGCCTATTTCCCATGATTCCTTCATATTTGCATATACGATACAAGGCTGTTAGAGAGATAAT
TGGAATTAATTTGACTGTAAACACAAAGATATTAGTACAAAATACGTGACGTAGAAAGTAATAATTTCTT
GGGTAGTTTGCAGTTTTAAAATTATGTTTTAAAATGGACTATCATATGCTTACCGTAACTTGAAAGTATT
TCGATTTCTTGGCTTTATATATCTTGTGGAAAGGACGAAACACCGAACCCCTACCAACTGGTCGGGGTTT
GAAACACCACTGAAACAGAGAGTCGCACTTTTTTTTAAAAGTTTTGTTACTTTATAGAAGAAATTTTGAG
TTTTTGTTTTTTTTTAATAAATAAATAAACATAAATAAATTGTTTGTTGAATTTATTATTAGTATGTAAG
TGTAAATATAATAAAACTTAATATCTATTCAAATTAATAAATAAACCTCGATATACAGACCGATAAAACA
CATGCGTCAATTTTACGCATGATTATCTTTAACGTACGTCACAATATGATTATCTTTCTAGGGTTAAGTC
GACCTTGGCGTAATCATGGTCATAGCTGTTTCCTGTGTGAAATTGTTATCCGCTCACAATTCCACACAAC
ATACGAGCCGGAAGCATAAAGTGTAAAGCCTGGGGTGCCTAATGAGTGAGCTAACTCACATTAATTGCGT
TGCGCTCACTGCCCGCTTTCCAGTCGGGAAACCTGTCGTGCCAGCTGCATTAATGAATCGGCCAACGCGC
GGGGAGAGGCGGTTTGCGTATTGGGCGCTCTTCCGCTTCCTCGCTCACTGACTCGCTGCGCTCGGTCGTT
CGGCTGCGGCGAGCGGTATCAGCTCACTCAAAGGCGGTAATACGGTTATCCACAGAATCAGGGGATAACG
CAGGAAAGAACATGTGAGCAAAAGGCCAGCAAAAGGCCAGGAACCGTAAAAAGGCCGCGTTGCTGGCGTT
TTTCCATAGGCTCCGCCCCCCTGACGAGCATCACAAAAATCGACGCTCAAGTCAGAGGTGGCGAAACCCG
ACAGGACTATAAAGATACCAGGCGTTTCCCCCTGGAAGCTCCCTCGTGCGCTCTCCTGTTCCGACCCTGC
CGCTTACCGGATACCTGTCCGCCTTTCTCCCTTCGGGAAGCGTGGCGCTTTCTCATAGCTCACGCTGTAG
GTATCTCAGTTCGGTGTAGGTCGTTCGCTCCAAGCTGGGCTGTGTGCACGAACCCCCCGTTCAGCCCGAC
CGCTGCGCCTTATCCGGTAACTATCGTCTTGAGTCCAACCCGGTAAGACACGACTTATCGCCACTGGCAG
CAGCCACTGGTAACAGGATTAGCAGAGCGAGGTATGTAGGCGGTGCTACAGAGTTCTTGAAGTGGTGGCC
TAACTACGGCTACACTAGAAGAACAGTATTTGGTATCTGCGCTCTGCTGAAGCCAGTTACCTTCGGAAAA
AGAGTTGGTAGCTCTTGATCCGGCAAACAAACCACCGCTGGTAGCGGTGGTTTTTTTGTTTGCAAGCAGC
AGATTACGCGCAGAAAAAAAGGATCTCAAGAAGATCCTTTGATCTTTTCTACGGGGTCTGACGCTCAGTG
GAACGAAAACTCACGTTAAGGGATTTTGGTCATGAGATTATCAAAAAGGATCTTCACCTAGATCCTTTTA
AATTAAAAATGAAGTTTTAAATCAATCTAAAGTATATATGAGTAAACTTGGTCTGACAGTTACCAATGCT
TAATCAGTGAGGCACCTATCTCAGCGATCTGTCTATTTCGTTCATCCATAGTTGCCTGACTCCCCGTCGT
GTAGATAACTACGATACGGGAGGGCTTACCATCTGGCCCCAGTGCTGCAATGATACCGCGAGACCCACGC
TCACCGGCTCCAGATTTATCAGCAATAAACCAGCCAGCCGGAAGGGCCGAGCGCAGAAGTGGTCCTGCAA
CTTTATCCGCCTCCATCCAGTCTATTAATTGTTGCCGGGAAGCTAGAGTAAGTAGTTCGCCAGTTAATAG
TTTGCGCAACGTTGTTGCCATTGCTACAGGCATCGTGGTGTCACGCTCGTCGTTTGGTATGGCTTCATTC
AGCTCCGGTTCCCAACGATCAAGGCGAGTTACATGATCCCCCATGTTGTGCAAAAAAGCGGTTAGCTCCT
TCGGTCCTCCGATCGTTGTCAGAAGTAAGTTGGCCGCAGTGTTATCACTCATGGTTATGGCAGCACTGCA
TAATTCTCTTACTGTCATGCCATCCGTAAGATGCTTTTCTGTGACTGGTGAGTACTCAACCAAGTCATTC
TGAGAATAGTGTATGCGGCGACCGAGTTGCTCTTGCCCGGCGTCAATACGGGATAATACCGCGCCACATA
GCAGAACTTTAAAAGTGCTCATCATTGGAAAACGTTCTTCGGGGCGAAAACTCTCAAGGATCTTACCGCT
GTTGAGATCCAGTTCGATGTAACCCACTCGTGCACCCAACTGATCTTCAGCATCTTTTACTTTCACCAGC
GTTTCTGGGTGAGCAAAAACAGGAAGGCAAAATGCCGCAAAAAAGGGAATAAGGGCGACACGGAAATGTT
GAATACTCATACTCTTCCTTTTTCAATATTATTGAAGCATTTATCAGGGTTATTGTCTCATGAGCGGATA
CATATTTGAATGTATTTAGAAAAATAAACAAATAGGGGTTCCGCGCACATTTCCCCGAAAAGTGCCACCT
GACGTCTAAGAAACCATTATTATCATGACATTAACCTATAAAAATAGGCGTATCACGAGGCCCTTTCGTC
TCGCGCGTTTCGGTGATGACGGTGAAAACCTCTGACACATGCAGCTCCCGGAGACGGTCACAGCTTGTCT
GTAAGCGGATGCCGGGAGCAGACAAGCCCGTCAGGGCGCGTCAGCGGGTGTTGGCGGGTGTCGGGGCTGG
CTTAACTATGCGGCATCAGAGCAGATTGTACTGAGAGTGCACCATATGCGGTGTGAAATACCGCACAGAT
GCGTAAGGAGAAAATACCGCATCAGGCGCCATTCGCCATTCAGGCTGCGCAACTGTTGGGAAGGGCGATC
GGTGCGGGCCTCTTCGCTATTACGCCAGCTGGCGAAAGGGGGATGTGCTGCAAGGCGATTAAGTTGGGTA
ACGCCAGGGTTTTCCCAGTCACGACGTTGTAAAACGACGGCCAGTGAATTCTTAACCCTAGAAAGATAGT
CTGCGTAAAATTGACGCATGCATTCTTGAAATATTGCTCTCTCTTTCTAAATAGCGCGAATCCGTCGCTG
TGCATTTAGGACATCTCAGTCGCCGCTTGGAGCTCCCGTGAGGCGTGCTTGTCAATGCGGTAAGTGTCAC
TGATTTTGAACTATAACGACCGCGTGAGTCAAAATGACGCATGATTATCTTTTACGTGACTTTTAAGATT
TAACTCATACGATAATTATATTGTTATTTCATGTTCTACTTACGTGATAACTTATTATATATATATTTTC
TTGTTATAGATATCAAACTTGTTTATTGCAGCTTATAATGGTTACAAATAAGGCAATAGCATCACAAATT
TCACAAATAAGGCATTTTTTTCACTGCATTCTAGTTTTGGTTTGTCCAAACTCATCAATGTATCTTATCA
TGTCTGGATCTCAAATCCCTCGGAAGCTGCGCCTGTCTTAGGTTGGAGTGATACATTTTTATCACTTTTA
CCCGTCTTTGGATTAGGCAGTAGCTCTGACGGCCCTCCTGTCTTAGGTTAGTGAAAAATGTCACTCTCTT
ACCCGTCATTGGCTGTCCAGCTTAGCTCGCAGGGGAGGTGGTCTACTAGT
Features (pLannotate 1.2.2; 17 found; start..end, strand, type, name):
      1..212     +  promoter       EF-1α core promoter: core promoter for human elongation factor EF-1α
    238..954     +  CDS            EGFP: EGFP is a basic (constitutively fluorescent) green fluorescent protein published in 1996, derived from Aequorea victoria. It is reported to be a rapidly-maturing weak dimer with moderate acid sensitivity.
   1054..1653    +  CDS            PuroR: puromycin N-acetyltransferase; pac from Streptomyces alboniger; confers resistance to puromycin
   1674..1755    +  polyA_signal   SV40 poly(A) signal: SV40 polyadenylation signal
   1756..1996    +  promoter       U6 promoter: RNA polymerase III promoter for human U6 snRNA
   2006..2035    +  misc_RNA       RfxCas13d DR30: 5' processed 30-base direct repeat for an RfxCas13d gRNA (Konermann et al., 2018)
   2353..2369    -  protein_bind   lac operator: The lac repressor binds to the lac operator to inhibit transcription in E. coli. This inhibition can be relieved by adding lactose or isopropyl-β-D-thiogalactopyranoside (IPTG). lac repressor encoded by lacI
   2377..2407    -  promoter       lac promoter: promoter for the E. coli lac operon
   2422..2443    -  protein_bind   CAP binding site: CAP binding activates transcription in the presence of cAMP. E. coli catabolite activator protein
   2456..2548    -  CDS            lacI (fragment): lac repressor; lacI; The lac repressor binds to the lac operator to inhibit transcription in E. coli. This inhibition can be relieved by adding lactose or isopropyl-β-D-thiogalactopyranoside (IPTG).
   2731..3319    -  rep_origin     ori: high-copy-number ColE1/pMB1/pBR322/pUC origin of replication
   3490..4350    -  CDS            AmpR: β-lactamase; bla; confers resistance to ampicillin, carbenicillin, and related antibiotics
   4351..4455    -  promoter       AmpR promoter: bla
   4550..4585    +  CDS            rop (fragment): Rop protein, which maintains plasmids at low copy number; rop
   4687..4786    +  misc_feature   bom (fragment): basis of mobility region from pBR322
   4792..4949    -  CDS            lacZα (fragment): LacZα fragment of β-galactosidase; lacZ fragment
   5266..5400    +  polyA_signal   SV40 poly(A) signal: SV40 polyadenylation signal
