[The description below was written by a language model from this plasmid's Addgene catalogue record and pLannotate feature annotations shown in this document.]
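Description:
PiggyBac EF1a-eGFP-Puro U6 PPP2CA g2 is a 5.58 kb mammalian expression plasmid built on a PiggyBac transposon backbone. It delivers a Cas13d guide RNA directed against human PPP2CA (also called PP2Ac). In E. coli it is maintained as a high-copy plasmid through a ColE1/pUC-type origin and selected with ampicillin via the β-lactamase gene. The remaining bacterial annotations (lac promoter/operator, CAP site, and fragments of lacI, lacZα, rop and bom) are cloning-vector remnants with no evident role in the design. The PiggyBac terminal repeats that would flank the transposable cargo are not called in the automated feature table, although the vector type implies their presence.

The payload consists of two units. An EF-1α core promoter drives EGFP followed by the puromycin N-acetyltransferase gene, terminated by an SV40 polyadenylation signal. About 100 bp separate the two coding sequences, and the annotation does not identify the linking element. Immediately downstream, a human U6 RNA polymerase III promoter transcribes the 30-base RfxCas13d direct repeat followed by the 23-nt PPP2CA spacer, which was inserted through BbsI sites that were destroyed during cloning. The direct repeat lets RfxCas13d bind the guide, and the spacer directs the enzyme to the PPP2CA transcript for RNA-level knockdown rather than genome editing.

The plasmid encodes neither Cas13d nor a transposase, so both would have to be provided separately. Cells that carry the integrated cassette can be tracked by green fluorescence and enriched with puromycin. The associated publication concerns engineering neutrophils from human pluripotent stem cells, but the record does not specify how this guide was used in that work.
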