Addgene plasmid #170823: PiggyBac EF1a-eGFP-Puro U6 PPP2CA g2
Purpose: PiggyBac Cas13d sgRNA plasmid for PPP2CA knockdown
Depositing lab: Xiaoping Bao. Depositing organization: Purdue University. Publication: Engineering chimeric antigen receptor neutrophils from human pluripotent stem cells for targeted cancer immunotherapy. Chang Y, Syahirah R, Wang X, Jin G, Torregrosa-Allen S, Elzey BD, Hummel SN, Wang T, Li C, Lian X, Deng Q, Broxmeyer HE, Bao X. Cell Rep. 2022 Jul 19;40(3):111128. doi: 10.1016/j.celrep.2022.111128. PubMed 35858579.
Backbone
  Vector backbone: PiggyBac EF1a-eGFP-Puro U6 BbsI
  Backbone size w/o insert (bp): 5575
  Total vector size (bp): 5580
  Vector type: Mammalian Expression ; Piggybac transposon
  Selectable markers: Puromycin
Growth in bacteria
  Bacterial resistance: Ampicillin, 100 μg/mL
  Growth temperature: 37°C
  Growth strain: DH5alpha
  Copy number: High Copy
Gene/Insert
  Gene/Insert name: Cas13d PPP2CA gRNA2 (alt name: PP2Ac)
  gRNA/shRNA sequence: ACCACTGAAACAGAGAGTCGCAC
  Species: H. sapiens (human)
  Insert size (bp): 23
  Promoter: U6
  Cloning method: Restriction Enzyme; 5′ cloning site BbsI (destroyed during cloning); 3′ cloning site BbsI (destroyed during cloning)
  Sequencing primers: 5′ TTTCTTGGGTAGTTTGCAGTTTT; 3′ M13 RVS
Terms and licenses: Academic/Nonprofit Terms; Industry Terms: Not Available to Industry
How to cite: PiggyBac EF1a-eGFP-Puro U6 PPP2CA g2 was a gift from Xiaoping Bao (Addgene plasmid # 170823 ; http://n2t.net/addgene:170823 ; RRID:Addgene_170823)
